Addgene plasmid #209977: pLPO3
Purpose: Contains Level 0 Part: replication origin (pAMBeta1) for the construction of Level 1 plasmids
Depositing lab: Thorsten Mascher. Publication: Development of a Golden Gate Assembly-Based Genetic Toolbox for Lactiplantibacillus plantarum and Its Application for Engineering Monoterpenoid Biosynthesis. Li X, Schönberg PY, Wucherpfennig T, Hinze C, Sulaj F, Henle T, Mascher T. ACS Synth Biol. 2024 Sep 20;13(9):2764-2779. doi: 10.1021/acssynbio.4c00075. Epub 2024 Sep 10. PubMed 39254046.
Backbone
  Vector backbone: pLP1
  Vector type: Bacterial Expression
Growth in bacteria
  Bacterial resistance: Chloramphenicol, 25 μg/mL
  Growth temperature: 37°C
  Growth strain: DH5alpha
  Copy number: Low Copy
Gene/Insert
  Gene/Insert name: replication origin (pAMBeta1)
  Species: L. plantarum
  Cloning method: Restriction Enzyme; 5′ cloning site BsmBI (destroyed during cloning); 3′ cloning site BsmBI (destroyed during cloning)
Terms and licenses: Academic/Nonprofit Terms; Industry Terms: Not Available to Industry
How to cite: pLPO3 was a gift from Thorsten Mascher (Addgene plasmid # 209977 ; http://n2t.net/addgene:209977 ; RRID:Addgene_209977)
