[The description below was written by a language model from this plasmid's Addgene catalogue record and pLannotate feature annotations shown in this document.]
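Description:
pLPO3 is a Level 0 part plasmid from a Golden Gate assembly toolbox developed for engineering Lactiplantibacillus plantarum. It is built on the pLP1 backbone and stores a single modular part, the pAMβ1 replication origin, for later assembly into Level 1 plasmids. The part was inserted between BsmBI sites that were destroyed during cloning, as is typical for Type IIS entry-vector cloning. The record does not state which enzyme or overhangs release the part at the next assembly level.

The sequenced plasmid is about 5.2 kb. The backbone carries a ColE1/pMB1-type origin for propagation in E. coli. The annotation describes this origin family as high copy, although the catalogue lists the plasmid as low copy. Selection is by chloramphenicol, through a cat gene driven by its own promoter and followed by the lambda t0 terminator. BioBrick prefix and suffix sequences, a his operon terminator and another putative bacterial terminator flank the cloning region and help insulate the part from backbone transcription.

Within the insert, the annotation finds a full-length repS-like reading frame, matched to a streptococcal protein essential for plasmid replication, and a fragment matching copR, the copy-number control gene of pIP501. These hits fit a pAMβ1-family replicon from Gram-positive bacteria. The catalogue lists L. plantarum as the insert species, which probably reflects the intended host rather than the origin of these sequences. The plasmid holds no expression cassette or gene of interest. It serves as a source of a replication module that, combined with other toolbox parts such as markers and expression units, allows assembled plasmids to replicate in L. plantarum.
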