Features (pLannotate 1.2.2; 10 found; start..end, strand, type, name):
    568..2055    -  CDS            repS: REPS_STRPY - Protein predicted: Swiss-Prot protein existence level 4. Essential for replication. From Streptococcus pyogenes.
   2766..2981    -  CDS            copR (fragment): COPR_STRAG - Protein predicted: Swiss-Prot protein existence level 4. Involved in copy control of plasmid pIP501. From Streptococcus agalactiae.
   3133..3152    +  misc_feature   BioBrick suffix: universal suffix for all parts
   3153..3210    +  terminator     his operon terminator: This putative transcriptin terminator from the E. coli his operon has a 2-bp deletion introduced during synthesis. Its efficiency has not been determined.
   3405..3993    -  rep_origin     ori: high-copy-number ColE1/pMB1/pBR322/pUC origin of replication
   4176..4270    -  terminator     lambda t0 terminator: transcription terminator from phage lambda
   4294..4950    -  CDS            cat: CAT_ECOLX - Experimental evidence at protein level: Swiss-Prot protein existence level 1. This enzyme is an effector of chloramphenicol resistance in bacteria. From Escherichia coli. This protein is used as a marker in many commonly used cloning vectors, such as pACYC184.
   4951..5048    -  promoter       cat promoter: promoter of the E. coli cat gene encoding chloramphenicol acetyltransferase
   5134..5177    -  terminator     bacterial terminator: putative bacterial transcription terminator
   5180..5201    +  misc_feature   BioBrick prefix: BioBrick prefix for parts that do not start with "ATG"
>Addgene plasmid #209977 | pLPO3 | addgene full sequence | sequence record 419379 | Addgene NGS Result
GGTCTCGAGCTGCTCGAGATCTATCGATAAGCTTAAGTGATTAGTCAAAGAATGGTGATGACAATTGTAA
ATTCTATTTAATCACTTTGACTAGCAAATACTAACAACAAGACACACACACCAAAAATCAAAAATTCACT
ACTTTTAGTTAAAAACCACGTAACCACAAGAACTAATCCAATCCATGTAATCGGGTTCTTCAAATATTTC
TCCAAGATTTTCCTCCTCTAATATGCTCAACTTAAATGACCTATTCAATAAATCTATTATGCTGCTAAAT
AGTTTATAGGACAAATAAGTATACTCTAATGACCTATAAAAGATAGAAAATTAAAAAATCAAGTGTTCGC
TTCGCTCTCACTGCCCCTCGACGTTTTAGTAGCCTTTCCCTCACTTCGTTCAGTCCAAGCCAACTAAAAG
TTTTCGGGCTACTCTCTCCTTCTCCCCCTAATAATTAATTAAAATCTTACTCTGTATATTTCTGCTAATC
ATTCGCTAAACAGCAAAGAAAAAACAAACACGTATCATAGATATAAATGTAATGGCATAGTGCGGGTTTT
ATTTTCAGCCTGTATCATAGCTAAACAAATCGAGTTGTGTGTCCGTTTTAGGGCGTTCTGCTAGCTTGTT
TAAAGTCTCTTGAATGAATGTATGCTCTAAGTCAAAAGAATTTGTCAGCGCCTTTATATAGCTTTCTTTT
TCTTCTTTTTTTACTTTAATGATCGATAGCAACAATGATTTAACACTAGCAAGTTGAATGCCACCATTTC
TTCCTGGTTTAATCTTAAAGAAAATTTCCTGATTCGCCTTCAGTACCTTCAGCAATTTATCTAATGTCCG
TTCAGGAATGCCTAGCACTTCTCTAATCTCTTTTTTGGTCGTCACTAAATAAGGCTTGTATACATCGCTT
TTTTCGCTAATATAAGCCATTAAATCTTCTTTCCATTCTGACAAATGAACACGTTGACGTTCGCTTCTTT
TTTTCTTGAATTTAAACCACCCTTGACGGACAAATAAATCTTTACTGGTTAAATCACTTGATACCCAAGC
TTTGCAAAGAATGGTAATGTATTCCCTATTAGCCCCTTGATAGTTTTCTGAATAGGCACTTCTAACAATT
TTGATTACTTCTTTTTCTTCTAAGGGTTGATCTAATCGATTATTAAACTCAAACATATTATATTCGCACG
TTTCGATTGAATAGCCTGAACTAAAGTAGGCTAAAGAGAGGGTAAACATGACGTTATTACGCCCTATTAA
ACCCTTTTCTCCTGAAAATTTCGTTTCGTGCAATAAGAGATTAAACCAGGGTTCATCTACTTGTTTTTTG
CCTTCTGTACCGCTTAAAACCGTTAGACTTGAACGAGTAAAGCCCTTATTATCTGTTTGTTTGAAAGACC
AATCTTGCCATTCTTTGAAAGAATAACGGTAATTAGGATCAAAAAATTCTACATTGTCCGTTCTTGGTAT
GCGAGCAATACCAAAATGATTACACGTTAGATCAACTGGCAAAGACTTTCCAAAATATTCTCGGATATTT
TGCGAAATTATTTTGGCTGCTTTGACAGATTTAAATTCTGATTTTGAAGTCACATAGACTGGCGTTTCTA
AAACAAAATATGCTTGATAACCTTTATCAGATTTGATAATCATAGTAGGCATAAAACCTAAATCAATAGC
GGTTGTTAAAATATCGCTTGCTGAAATAGTTTCTTTTGCCGTGTGAATATCAAAATCAATAAAGAAGGTA
TTGATTTGTCTTAAATTGTTTTCAGAATGTCCTTTCGTGTATGAACGGTTTTCGTCTGCATACGTTCCAT
AACGATAAACGTTGGGTGTCCAATGTGTAAATGTATCTTGATTTTCTTGAATCGCTTCCTCGGAAGTCAG
AACAACACCACGACCGCCAATCATGCTTGATTTTGAGCGATACGCAAAAATAGCCCCTTTGCTTTTACCT
GGCTTGGTAGTGATTGAGCGAATTTTACTATTTTTAAATTTGTACTTTAACAAGCCGTCATGAAGCACAG
TTTCTACAACAAAAGGGATATTCATTCAGCTGTTCTCCTTTCCTATAAATCCTATAAAATAGGTTGTTTA
ATTAACTTGGTTTGCTTTTTCATTCAACTGTTTCAATATTGCATGTTTTGAAAAAGATTTTTTTCCTTTA
TAAGTCAATTTTTTTCCACTAATCGAATAAATTATTTTGTTATTTTCTATTAACTTATATATATAATCTT
CCCCCTCCGAAGAAAAATACTTATCTGATTTTGTTTCTAAGTAGATATTTCTCTTTTCTAACTCTTTCTT
AAACGTTTCTAGTGTATAGATATTTGCTAATTTTCTTATCTCCAATAAACTATTTTTTATATAAGTTTTA
CATTCATCATGATTCATACAAACTCCACCTTCTATAAATGAATACAAAAAAAGCAATCAAACGATTTCCG
ATTGATTGCTTAACAATTCTTAAATTCAGTAGCTTAGATACTTGAAAACTCTCTGATTTCCCTATATAAT
GATAGTACGGTTATATACCGTCTTCAAACAAAGTTAATTAAATAACTTCTTACGAGGGAAGAGTTCATCT
GACTAACTGATAAGCGTTGGTTTGGCAATCTTATCGGGCTATGCATTTATAAAATGTCGTCAAACATTTT
ATAAATGTGTCATGGCTCTTTTTTCGTTTCTATTCAGTTCGTTGTTTCGTTATATCTAGTATACCGCTTT
TAAAAAAAATAAGCAACGATTTCGTGCATTATTCACACGAAGTCATTGCTTTTTTCTTCTTCCATTTCTA
AATCCAATGTTACTTGTTCTGATTCTGTTTCTGGTTCTGGTTCTGTTGGCTCATTTGGGATTAAATCCAC
TACTAGCGTTGAGTTAGTTAACTTTGCAATTTGTTCTAGTGTTTTTATGGTTGGATCTGATTTTCCTGAT
TCTATTCGTGAATAATTTGATCTACTCATTTCTAATTCTTGGGGTACCGCCAGCATTTCGGAAAAAAACC
ACGCTAAGGATTTTTTCTATAAAAAGAGCCGTTATATTAAGAATAAAACGGCTCTTTTATACGTAAAGGA
CGTAAATTCATTTGCCCAGTGTCATGTAATCTGCTTGAGACCACTCATCGCGACTAGTAGCGGCCGCTGC
AGTCCGGCAAAAAAGGGCAAGGTGTCACCACCCTGCCCTTTTTCTTTAAAACCGAAAAGATTACTTCGCG
TTATGCAGGCTTCCTCGCTCACTGACTCGCTGCGCTCGGTCGTTCGGCTGCGGCGAGCGGTATCAGCTCA
CTCAAAGGCGGTAATACGGTTATCCACAGAATCAGGGGATAACGCAGGAAAGAACATGTGAGCAAAAGGC
CAGCAAAAGGCCAGGAACCGTAAAAAGGCCGCGTTGCTGGCGTTTTTCCACAGGCTCCGCCCCCCTGACG
AGCATCACAAAAATCGACGCTCAAGTCAGAGGTGGCGAAACCCGACAGGACTATAAAGATACCAGGCGTT
TCCCCCTGGAAGCTCCCTCGTGCGCTCTCCTGTTCCGACCCTGCCGCTTACCGGATACCTGTCCGCCTTT
CTCCCTTCGGGAAGCGTGGCGCTTTCTCATAGCTCACGCTGTAGGTATCTCAGTTCGGTGTAGGTCGTTC
GCTCCAAGCTGGGCTGTGTGCACGAACCCCCCGTTCAGCCCGACCGCTGCGCCTTATCCGGTAACTATCG
TCTTGAGTCCAACCCGGTAAGACACGACTTATCGCCACTGGCAGCAGCCACTGGTAACAGGATTAGCAGA
GCGAGGTATGTAGGCGGTGCTACAGAGTTCTTGAAGTGGTGGCCTAACTACGGCTACACTAGAAGAACAG
TATTTGGTATCTGCGCTCTGCTGAAGCCAGTTACCTTCGGAAAAAGAGTTGGTAGCTCTTGATCCGGCAA
ACAAACCACCGCTGGTAGCGGTGGTTTTTTTGTTTGCAAGCAGCAGATTACGCGCAGAAAAAAAGGATCT
CAAGAAGATCCTTTGATCTTTTCTACGGGGTCTGACGCTCAGTGGAACGAAAACTCACGTTAAGGGATTT
TGGTCATGAGATTATCAAAAAGGATCTTCACCTAGATCCTTTTAAATTAAAAATGAAGTTTTAAATCAAT
CTAAAGTATATATGAGTAAACTTGGTCTGACAGCTCGAGGCTTGGATTCTCACCAATAAAAAACGCCCGG
CGGCAACCGAGCGTTCTGAACAAATCCAGATGGAGTTCTGAGGTCATTACTGGATCTATCAACAGGAGTC
CAAGCGAGCTCGATATCAAATTACGCCCCGCCCTGCCACTCGTCGCAGTACTGTTGTAATTCATTAAGCA
TTCTGCCGACATGGAAGCCATCACAAACGGCATGATGAACCTGAATCGCCAGCGGCATCAGCACCTTGTC
GCCTTGCGTATAATATTTGCCCATGGTGAAAACGGGGGCGAAGAAGTTGTCCATATTGGCCACGTTTAAA
TCAAAACTGGTGAAACTCACCCAGGGATTGGCTGATACGAAAAACATATTCTCAATAAACCCTTTAGGGA
AATAGGCCAGGTTTTCACCGTAACACGCCACATCTTGCGAATATATGTGTAGAAACTGCCGGAAATCGTC
GTGGTATTCACTCCAGAGTGATGAAAACGTTTCAGTTTGCTCATGGAAAACGGTGTAACAAGGGTGAACA
CTATCCCATATCACCAGCTCACCGTCTTTCATTGCCATACGAAATTCCGGATGAGCATTCATCAGGCGGG
CAAGAATGTGAATAAAGGCCGGATAAAACTTGTGCTTATTTTTCTTTACGGTCTTTAAAAAGGCCGTAAT
ATCCAGCTGAACGGTCTGGTTATAGGTACATTGAGCAACTGACTGAAATGCCTCAAAATGTTCTTTACGA
TGCCATTGGGATATATCAACGGTGGTATATCCAGTGATTTTTTTCTCCATTTTAGCTTCCTTAGCTCCTG
AAAATCTCGATAACTCAAAAAATACGCCCGGTAGTGATCTTATTTCATTATGGTGAAAGTTGGAACCTCT
TACGTGCCCGATCAACTCGAGTGCCACCTGACGTCTAAGAAACCATTATTATCATGACATTAACCTATAA
AAATAGGCGTATCACGAGGCAGAATTTCAGATAAAAAAAATCCTTAGCTTTCGCTAAGGATGATTTCTGG
AATTCGCGGCCGCTTCTAGAGCGATGAGT
